>Addgene plasmid #199450 | pCA19-HSPB1 5'HA-TriTag (mTagBFP)-3'HA (HDR donor) | addgene full sequence | sequence record 392219 | Addgene NGS Result
GACGGATCGGGAGATCTCCCGATCCCCTATGGTGCACTCTCAGTACAATCTGCTCTGATGCCGCATAGTT
AAGCCAGTATCTGCTCCCTGCTTGTGTGTTGGAGGTCGCTGAGTAGTGCGCGAGCAAAATTTAAGCTACA
ACAAGGCAAGGCTTGACCGACAATTCCATGAAGAATCTGCTTAGGGTTAGGCGTTTTGCGCTGCTTCGCG
ATGTACGGGCCAGATATACGCGTGGAGCTTACTGAGACTCTTCGGGGAATTCTCCTGGCTGCTTCCAAGC
AGGAGGTGGGGCCTCTGGCCTAGCGGGGCCGAAAGGCAGTCCCCTCCCCCGCAGTCTGATTTCCCTCTTC
CCCCCAAAGGCAAGCACGAGGAGCGGCAGGACGAGCATGGCTACATCTCCCGGTGCTTCACGCGGAAATA
CACGTGAGTCCTGGCGCCAGGTCGGGGTGGGTGGGTGGCGTGGGGGTGGGGTCAGGGAAGAGGGCACAGG
GACCCACCCGGTGTGTAATGTAACGCTTGCCTTTCCTCTCTGCACGTCCAGGCTGCCCCCCGGTGTGGAC
CCCACCCAAGTTTCCTCCTCCCTGTCCCCTGAGGGCACACTGACCGTGGAGGCCCCCATGCCCAAGCTAG
CCACGCAGTCCAACGAGATCACCATCCCAGTCACCTTCGAGTCGCGGGCCCAGCTTGGGGGCCCAGAAGC
TGCAAAATCCGATGAGACTGCCGCCAAGGGATCGGGTGGTACCAGTGGCATGAGCGAGCTGATTAAGGAG
AACATGCACATGAAGCTGTACATGGAGGGCACCGTGGACAACCATCACTTCAAGTGCACATCCGAGGGCG
AAGGCAAGCCCTACGAGGGCACCCAGACCATGAGAATCAAGGTGGTCGAGGGCGGCCCTCTCCCCTTCGC
CTTCGACATCCTGGCTACTAGCTTCCTCTACGGCAGCAAGACCTTCATCAACCACACCCAGGGCATCCCC
GACTTCTTCAAGCAGTCCTTCCCTGAGGGCTTCACATGGGAGAGAGTCACCACATACGAAGACGGGGGCG
TGCTGACCGCTACCCAGGACACCAGCCTCCAGGACGTAAGTATGAAATTCAGGGATACGGCCACCTTGTT
GGCCGGTAACCTACAAACGGGTGGAGGATCACCCCACCCGACACGCACCGATGCTCTCCGAGGAGGCACA
AGGGTGGAGGAACACCCCACCCTCCAGGCACCGATGCTCTCCGAGGAGGCAAACAGAAGCACCATCAGGG
CTTCTGCTACGCACCGATGCTCTCCGAGGAGGAACAAGGAATCACCATCAGGGATTCCCTGTGGCACCGA
TGCTCTCCGAGGAGGACGACGGGAGGACGATCACGCCTCCCGAATAGCACCGATGCTCTCCGAGGAGGTC
AGTGCGTGGAGCATCAGCCCACGCAGCCAGCACCGATGCTCTCCGAGGAGGCTTTCGCGAAGAGCATCAG
CCTTCGCGCCATGCACCGATGCTCTCCGAGGAGGCCTACAGGAACAGCATCAGCGTTCCTGCCCAGCACC
GATGCTCTCCGAGGAGGTGTCCCCATGCAGCATCAGCGCATGGGCCCCGCACCGATGCTCTCCGAGGAGG
CACATCCGAGCACCAACAGGGCTCGGAGTGTGCACCGATGCTCTCCGAGGAGGACCCTCCATGGACCATC
AGGCCATGGACTCTGCACCGATGCTCTCCGAGGAGGCTTCTCGAAGCAGCATCAGCGCTTCGAAACAGCA
CCGATGCTCTCCGAGGAGGTTCTCCACCTTGTTGGCATATTTGCCAAATAGTGGAAATGTGAAGTACTGA
CAAAACTTTTCCCTTTTTCAATCTAATAGGGCTGCCTCATCTACAACGTCAAGATCAGAGGGGTGAACTT
CACATCCAACGGCCCTGTGATGCAGAAGAAAACACTCGGCTGGGAGGCCTTCACCGAGACGCTGTACCCC
GCTGACGGCGGCCTGGAAGGCAGAAACGACATGGCCCTGAAGCTCGTGGGCGGGAGCCATCTGATCGCAA
ACATCAAGACCACATATAGATCCAAGAAACCCGCTAAGAACCTCAAGATGCCTGGCGTCTACTATGTGGA
CTACAGACTGGAAAGAATCAAGGAGGCCAACAACGAGACCTACGTCGAGCAGCACGAGGTGGCAGTGGCC
AGATACTGCGACCTCCCTAGCAAACTGGGGCACAAGCTTAATGGAACCGGTGCTGGATCCGGTTAGAGCC
TTAGCCCGGATGCCCACCCCTGCTGCCGCCACTGGCTGTGCCTCCCCCGCCACCTGTGTGTTCTTTTGAT
ACATTTATCTTCTGTTTTTCTCAAATAAAGTTCAAAGCAACCACCTGTCACTGGCCCAGGCCCTGGTGTT
TGTGGAAGGAAGCCTCAGGCACCTGCCATTTGCTGGCTTTCAGGAGTCATCTTTGCTCAGGCCCGTGCTG
GGCCATGTGGGTACACTGGTGTAGGTTGCTGGACACAGGCTGACTCACATCCATAAAGACAGAGGTCTTA
GGGCCGGGCGCAGTGGCTCATACCTACAATCCCAGCACTTTGGGGGGTTGAAGCAGGAGGAGTGCTTGAA
GCCAAGAGTTCTAGACCAGCCTGGACAACATAGTAAGACTGTCTCTAAAAAATAAAAATTAGGCAGGGTG
GTACTGCACGCCTGTAGTCCCAGCTACTCAGGAGGCTGAGGCAGGAGGATCGCTTGAGCCCAGGAGTTGA
AGGGTACAGTGAGCTAACATCGTGCCGATATCGGAGCTTACTGAGACTCTTCGGGCCCGGGCGACGGATG
GTGATCCCCCTGGCCAGTGCACGTCTGCTGTCAGATAAAGTCTCCCGTGAACTTTACCCGGTGGTGCATA
TCGGGGATGAAAGCTGGCGCATGATGACCACCGATATGGCCAGTGTGCCGGTCTCCGTTATCGGGGAAGA
AGTGGCTGATCTCAGCCACCGCGAAAATGACATCAAAAACGCCATTAACCTGATGTTCTGGGGAATATAA
ATGTCAGGCTCCCTTATACACAGCCAGTCTGCAGGTCGACGGTCTCGACTCACATGTGAGCAAAAGGCCA
GCAAAAGGCCAGGAACCGTAAAAAGGCCGCGTTGCTGGCGTTTTTCCATAGGCTCCGCCCCCCTGACGAG
CATCACAAAAATCGACGCTCAAGTCAGAGGTGGCGAAACCCGACAGGACTATAAAGATACCAGGCGTTTC
CCCCTGGAAGCTCCCTCGTGCGCTCTCCTGTTCCGACCCTGCCGCTTACCGGATACCTGTCCGCCTTTCT
CCCTTCGGGAAGCGTGGCGCTTTCTCATAGCTCACGCTGTAGGTATCTCAGTTCGGTGTAGGTCGTTCGC
TCCAAGCTGGGCTGTGTGCACGAACCCCCCGTTCAGCCCGACCGCTGCGCCTTATCCGGTAACTATCGTC
TTGAGTCCAACCCGGTAAGACACGACTTATCGCCACTGGCAGCAGCCACTGGTAACAGGATTAGCAGAGC
GAGGTATGTAGGCGGTGCTACAGAGTTCTTGAAGTGGTGGCCTAACTACGGCTACACTAGAAGAACAGTA
TTTGGTATCTGCGCTCTGCTGAAGCCAGTTACCTTCGGAAAAAGAGTTGGTAGCTCTTGATCCGGCAAAC
AAACCACCGCTGGTAGCGGTGGTTTTTTTGTTTGCAAGCAGCAGATTACGCGCAGAAAAAAAGGATCTCA
AGAAGATCCTTTGATCTTTTCTACGGGGTCTGACGCTCAGTGGAACGAAAACTCACGTTAAGGGATTTTG
GTCATGAGATTATCAAAAAGGATCTTCACCTAGATCCTTTTAAATTAAAAATGAAGTTTTAAATCAATCT
AAAGTATATATGAGTAAACTTGGTCTGACAGTTACCAATGCTTAATCAGTGAGGCACCTATCTCAGCGAT
CTGTCTATTTCGTTCATCCATAGTTGCCTGACTCCCCGTCGTGTAGATAACTACGATACGGGAGGGCTTA
CCATCTGGCCCCAGTGCTGCAATGATACCGCGAGAACCACGCTCACCGGCTCCAGATTTATCAGCAATAA
ACCAGCCAGCCGGAAGGGCCGAGCGCAGAAGTGGTCCTGCAACTTTATCCGCCTCCATCCAGTCTATTAA
TTGTTGCCGGGAAGCTAGAGTAAGTAGTTCGCCAGTTAATAGTTTGCGCAACGTTGTTGCCATTGCTACA
GGCATCGTGGTGTCACGCTCGTCGTTTGGTATGGCTTCATTCAGCTCCGGTTCCCAACGATCAAGGCGAG
TTACATGATCCCCCATGTTGTGCAAAAAAGCGGTTAGCTCCTTCGGTCCTCCGATCGTTGTCAGAAGTAA
GTTGGCCGCAGTGTTATCACTCATGGTTATGGCAGCACTGCATAATTCTCTTACTGTCATGCCATCCGTA
AGATGCTTTTCTGTGACTGGTGAGTACTCAACCAAGTCATTCTGAGAATAGTGTATGCGGCGACCGAGTT
GCTCTTGCCCGGCGTCAATACGGGATAATACCGCGCCACATAGCAGAACTTTAAAAGTGCTCATCATTGG
AAAACGTTCTTCGGGGCGAAAACTCTCAAGGATCTTACCGCTGTTGAGATCCAGTTCGATGTAACCCACT
CGTGCACCCAACTGATCTTCAGCATCTTTTACTTTCACCAGCGTTTCTGGGTGAGCAAAAACAGGAAGGC
AAAATGCCGCAAAAAAGGGAATAAGGGCGACACGGAAATGTTGAATACTCATACTCTTCCTTTTTCAATA
TTATTGAAGCATTTATCAGGGTTATTGTCTCATGAGCGGATACATATTTGAATGTATTTAGAAAAATAAA
CAAATAGGGGTTCCGCGCACATTTCCCCGAAAAGTGCCACCTGACGTC
Features (pLannotate 1.2.2; 10 found; start..end, strand, type, name):
     28..80      -  misc_feature   bom (fragment): basis of mobility region from pBR322
    359..442     +  CDS            HSPB1 (fragment): HSPB1_HUMAN - Also known as HSP27, HSP28. Experimental evidence at protein level: Swiss-Prot protein existence level 1. Small heat shock protein which functions as a molecular chaperone probably maintaining denatured proteins in a folding- competent state (PubMed:10383393, PubMed:20178975). Plays a role in stress resistance and actin organization (PubMed:19166925). Through its molecular chaperone activity may regulate numerous biological processes including the phosphorylation and the axonal transport of neurofilament proteins (PubMed:23728742). From Homo sapiens (Human).
    543..728     +  CDS            HSPB1 (fragment): HSPB1_HUMAN - Also known as HSP27, HSP28. Experimental evidence at protein level: Swiss-Prot protein existence level 1. Small heat shock protein which functions as a molecular chaperone probably maintaining denatured proteins in a folding- competent state (PubMed:10383393, PubMed:20178975). Plays a role in stress resistance and actin organization (PubMed:19166925). Through its molecular chaperone activity may regulate numerous biological processes including the phosphorylation and the axonal transport of neurofilament proteins (PubMed:23728742). From Homo sapiens (Human).
    732..1085    +  CDS            cp-mKate (fragment): cp-mKate is a basic (constitutively fluorescent) red fluorescent protein published in 2011, derived from Entacmaea quadricolor.
   1850..2212    +  CDS            TagBFP (fragment): TagBFP is a basic (constitutively fluorescent) blue fluorescent protein published in 2008, derived from Entacmaea quadricolor. It is reported to be a very rapidly-maturing monomer with very low acid sensitivity.
   2521..2751    -  CDS            GVQW1 (fragment): GVQW1_HUMAN - Also known as TIGD1L2. Experimental evidence at transcript level: Swiss-Prot protein existence level 2. From Homo sapiens (Human).
   2789..3010    +  CDS            ccdB (fragment): CcdB, a bacterial toxin that poisons DNA gyrase; ccdB; Plasmids containing the ccdB gene cannot be propagated in standard E. coli strains.
   3123..3711    -  rep_origin     ori: high-copy-number ColE1/pMB1/pBR322/pUC origin of replication
   3882..4742    -  CDS            AmpR: β-lactamase; bla; confers resistance to ampicillin, carbenicillin, and related antibiotics
   4743..4847    -  promoter       AmpR promoter: bla
