[The description below was written by a language model from this plasmid's Addgene catalogue record and pLannotate feature annotations shown in this document.]
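Description:
pCA19-HSPB1 5'HA-TriTag (mTagBFP)-3'HA is a promoterless homology-directed repair donor built by Gibson assembly in a pUC19 backbone. It is used with CRISPR cutting to knock a "TriTag" cassette into the C-terminal end of the endogenous human HSPB1 (HSP27) gene. It replicates in E. coli from the high-copy ColE1/pUC origin and is selected through the β-lactamase gene (AmpR) driven by its own bla promoter. A fragment of the pBR322 bom region is also detected. The record lists a recombination-stabilising growth strain, which fits the repetitive array in the insert.

The payload begins with a 5' homology arm in which two HSPB1 coding fragments are annotated, separated by an unannotated gap that is probably intronic sequence of the genomic locus. The second fragment leads almost directly into the fluorescent protein coding sequence, as expected for an in-frame C-terminal fusion expressed from the native HSPB1 promoter after integration. The fluorescent protein appears as two separate hits, one labelled cp-mKate and one TagBFP. Both derive from Entacmaea quadricolor, so together they most likely represent the two halves of mTagBFP. The roughly 750 nt unannotated interval between them matches the catalogue statement that mTagBFP carries an intron containing 12 MS2 stem-loop repeats, although the annotation software did not identify those repeats. This design lets one knock-in mark the protein by blue fluorescence and the nascent pre-mRNA through MS2 coat protein binding. The associated publication concerns gene activation guided by nascent RNA-bound transcription factors.

The region downstream corresponds to the 3' homology arm. The partial GVQW1 and ccdB hits there are fragments and are probably incidental similarity matches or cloning remnants rather than functional elements. The record does not state the arm lengths, the third component of the TriTag, or the guide RNA used.
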