Addgene plasmid #199450: pCA19-HSPB1 5'HA-TriTag (mTagBFP)-3'HA (HDR donor)
Purpose: CRISPR donor plasmid to insert TriTag (mTagBFP harbors 12XMS2 in its intron) into the C-terminus of human HSPB1 gene
Depositing lab: Baohui Chen. Depositing organization: Zhejiang University School of Medicine. Publication: Gene activation guided by nascent RNA-bound transcription factors. Liang Y, Xu H, Cheng T, Fu Y, Huang H, Qian W, Wang J, Zhou Y, Qian P, Yin Y, Xu P, Zou W, Chen B. Nat Commun. 2022 Nov 28;13(1):7329. doi: 10.1038/s41467-022-35041-7. PubMed 36443367.
Backbone
  Vector backbone: pUC19
  Vector type: CRISPR
Growth in bacteria
  Bacterial resistance: Ampicillin, 100 μg/mL
  Growth temperature: 37°C
  Growth strain: NEB Stable
  Copy number: High Copy
Gene/Insert
  Gene/Insert name: HDR donor template
  Species: Synthetic
  Cloning method: Gibson Cloning
Terms and licenses: Academic/Nonprofit Terms; Industry Terms: Not Available to Industry
How to cite: pCA19-HSPB1 5'HA-TriTag (mTagBFP)-3'HA (HDR donor) was a gift from Baohui Chen (Addgene plasmid # 199450 ; http://n2t.net/addgene:199450 ; RRID:Addgene_199450)
